Addgene plasmid #208575: pLV-REPORT (PGK) 12xHRE-NanoLuc
Purpose: hypoxic response element driven NanoLuc Lentiviral reporter
Depositing lab: David Bersten. Depositing organization: Adelaide University. Publication: dFLASH; dual FLuorescent transcription factor Activity Sensor for Histone integrated live-cell reporting and high-content screening. Allen TP, Roennfeldt AE, Reckdharajkumar M, Liu M, Quinn RJ, Russell DL, Peet DJ, Whitelaw ML, Bersten DC. bioRxiv 2023.11.21.568191 10.1101/2023.11.21.568191.
Backbone
  Vector backbone: pLV
  Backbone manufacturer: inhouse
  Vector type: Mammalian Expression, Lentiviral, Luciferase, Synthetic Biology
  Selectable markers: Hygromycin
Growth in bacteria
  Bacterial resistance: Ampicillin, 100 μg/mL
  Growth temperature: 37°C
  Growth strain: NEB Stable
  Copy number: High Copy
Gene/Insert 1
  Gene/Insert name: NanoLuciferase
  Species: Synthetic
  Tag / fusion protein: PEST (C terminal on insert)
Gene/Insert 2
  Gene/Insert name: d2eGFP
  Species: Synthetic
  Tag / fusion protein: 3x SV40 NLS (N terminal on insert)
Gene/Insert 3
  Gene/Insert name: 12xHRE (alt name: 12x hypoxic response element)
Terms and licenses: Academic/Nonprofit Terms; Industry Terms: Not Available to Industry
Depositor comments: The Bersten Lab uses DH5alpha cells for transformation. Plasmid can be grown in NEB Stable but this is not required as this Lenti backbone is observed to be very stable.
How to cite: pLV-REPORT (PGK) 12xHRE-NanoLuc was a gift from David Bersten (Addgene plasmid # 208575 ; http://n2t.net/addgene:208575 ; RRID:Addgene_208575)
