[The description below was written by a language model from this plasmid's Addgene catalogue record and pLannotate feature annotations shown in this document.]
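Description:
pLV-REPORT (PGK) 12xHRE-NanoLuc is a self-inactivating HIV-1-based lentiviral reporter plasmid of about 10.6 kb, built on an in-house pLV backbone for delivery into mammalian cells. In bacteria it is maintained by a high-copy ColE1/pUC-type origin and selected with ampicillin through the bla gene. The viral genome is transcribed from an RSV promoter fused to a truncated 5' LTR. It carries the Ψ packaging signal, RRE and cPPT/CTS, and ends in a ΔU3 3' LTR followed by an SV40 polyadenylation signal. A hepatitis B virus-derived post-transcriptional regulatory element lies upstream of the 3' LTR; annotations there for HBsAg and X protein appear to reflect this HBV-derived segment. Short hits to mini-oriP, TcR and an SV40 promoter fragment look like backbone remnants.

The payload consists of two units. According to the catalogue entry, twelve copies of a hypoxic response element drive the reporter. The automated annotation does not label this array, but an unannotated stretch precedes a fragment matching the TRE3G promoter, which probably serves as the minimal promoter. This controls human codon-optimised NanoLuc fused at its C terminus to an ornithine decarboxylase-derived PEST degron, which shortens reporter half-life so that luminescence follows changes in transcription closely. Downstream, a constitutive mouse PGK promoter expresses EGFP carrying three N-terminal SV40 nuclear localisation signals and its own PEST degron (d2eGFP). An E2A peptide links this to the hygromycin resistance gene, so transduced cells can be identified by nuclear green fluorescence and selected with hygromycin. The construct is intended for generating stable cell lines that report hypoxia-responsive transcription by luminescence, and it comes from work on transcription factor activity sensors for live-cell reporting and high-content screening.
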