Features (pLannotate 1.2.2; 36 found; start..end, strand, type, name):
      4..110     +  rep_origin     mini-oriP (fragment): internally truncated variant of the Epstein-Barr virus oriP replication origin (Tanaka et al., 1999)
    120..158     -  CDS            TcR (fragment): tetracycline efflux protein; tet; confers resistance to tetracycline
    159..180     +  protein_bind   CAP binding site: CAP binding activates transcription in the presence of cAMP. E. coli catabolite activator protein
    195..225     +  promoter       lac promoter: promoter for the E. coli lac operon
    233..249     +  protein_bind   lac operator: The lac repressor binds to the lac operator to inhibit transcription in E. coli. This inhibition can be relieved by adding lactose or isopropyl-β-D-thiogalactopyranoside (IPTG). lac repressor encoded by lacI
    294..312     +  promoter       T3 promoter: promoter for bacteriophage T3 RNA polymerase
    340..566     +  promoter       RSV promoter: Rous sarcoma virus enhancer/promoter
    567..747     +  LTR            5' LTR (truncated): truncated 5' long terminal repeat (LTR) from HIV-1
    794..919     +  misc_feature   HIV-1 Ψ: packaging signal of human immunodeficiency virus type 1
    903..1266    +  CDS            HIV-1 gag (fragment): gag protein from human immunodeficiency virus 1; gag
   1412..1645    +  misc_feature   RRE: The Rev response element (RRE) of HIV-1 allows for Rev-dependent mRNA export from the nucleus to the cytoplasm.
   2022..2122    +  CDS            Rev (fragment): human immunodeficiency virus 1 (HIV-1) Rev protein; rev; enhances nuclear export of unspliced and incompletely spliced viral mRNAs
   2136..2253    +  misc_feature   cPPT/CTS: central polypurine tract and central termination sequence of HIV-1
   3258..3386    +  promoter       TRE3G promoter (fragment): 3rd-generation Tet-responsive promoter that can be activated by binding of Tet-On® 3G
   3428..3940    +  CDS            Nluc: NanoLuc® luciferase human codon-optimized
   3953..4063    +  CDS            ODC1 (fragment): DCOR_HUMAN - Experimental evidence at protein level: Swiss-Prot protein existence level 1. Catalyzes the first and rate-limiting step of polyamine biosynthesis that converts ornithine into putrescine, which is the precursor for the polyamines, spermidine and spermine. Polyamines are essential for cell proliferation and are implicated in cellular processes, ranging from DNA replication to apoptosis. From Homo sapiens (Human).
   4076..4422    +  promoter       PGK promoter (fragment): mouse phosphoglycerate kinase 1 promoter
   4415..4528    +  promoter       PGK promoter (fragment): mouse phosphoglycerate kinase 1 promoter
   4567..4587    +  CDS            SV40 NLS: nuclear localization signal of SV40 (simian virus 40) large T antigen
   4591..4611    +  CDS            SV40 NLS: nuclear localization signal of SV40 (simian virus 40) large T antigen
   4615..4635    +  CDS            SV40 NLS: nuclear localization signal of SV40 (simian virus 40) large T antigen
   4645..5361    +  CDS            EGFP: EGFP is a basic (constitutively fluorescent) green fluorescent protein published in 1996, derived from Aequorea victoria. It is reported to be a rapidly-maturing weak dimer with moderate acid sensitivity.
   5344..5487    +  CDS            Odc1 (fragment): DCOR_MOUSE - Also known as Odc. Experimental evidence at protein level: Swiss-Prot protein existence level 1. Catalyzes the first and rate-limiting step of polyamine biosynthesis that converts ornithine into putrescine, which is the precursor for the polyamines, spermidine and spermine. Polyamines are essential for cell proliferation and are implicated in cellular processes, ranging from DNA replication to apoptosis. From Mus musculus (Mouse).
   5488..5547    +  CDS            E2A: 2A peptide from equine rhinitis A virus polyprotein Eukaryotic ribosomes fail to insert a peptide bond between the Gly and Pro residues, yielding separate polypeptides.
   5548..6573    +  CDS            HygR: aminoglycoside phosphotransferase from E. coli; aph(4)-Ia; confers resistance to hygromycin
   6580..6735    +  CDS            HBsAg (S) (fragment): major/small (S) envelope protein of hepatitis B virus hepatitis B surface antigen
   7050..7308    +  ncRNA          HBV PRE 1151-1410: Accession: RF02816 - Hepatitis B virus post-transcriptional regulatory element 1151-1410
   7274..7714    +  CDS            X: X_HBVD3 - Experimental evidence at protein level: Swiss-Prot protein existence level 1. Multifunctional protein that plays a role in silencing host antiviral defenses and promoting viral transcription. Does not seem to be essential for HBV infection. May be directly involved in development of cirrhosis and liver cancer (hepatocellular carcinoma). Most of cytosolic activities involve modulation of cytosolic calcium. The effect on apoptosis is controversial depending on the cell types in which the studies have been conducted. May induce apoptosis by localizing in mitochondria and causing loss of
   7736..7804    +  CDS            nef (fragment): NEF_HV1Z2 - Experimental evidence at protein level: Swiss-Prot protein existence level 1. Extracellular Nef protein targets CD4(+) T-lymphocytes for apoptosis by interacting with CXCR4 surface receptors. From Human immunodeficiency virus type 1 group M subtype D (isolate Z2/CDC-Z34) (HIV-1).
   7806..8039    +  LTR            3' LTR (ΔU3): self-inactivating 3' long terminal repeat (LTR) from HIV-1
   8111..8232    +  polyA_signal   SV40 poly(A) signal: SV40 polyadenylation signal
   8252..8356    +  promoter       SV40 promoter (fragment): SV40 early promoter
   8704..8808    +  promoter       AmpR promoter: bla
   8809..9669    +  CDS            AmpR: β-lactamase; bla; confers resistance to ampicillin, carbenicillin, and related antibiotics
   9840..10428   +  rep_origin     ori: high-copy-number ColE1/pMB1/pBR322/pUC origin of replication
  10474..3       -  CDS            TcR (fragment) (across the origin): tetracycline efflux protein; tet; confers resistance to tetracycline
>Addgene plasmid #208575 | pLV-REPORT (PGK) 12xHRE-NanoLuc | addgene full sequence | sequence record 412949 | Addgene NGS Result
CGATAACCCTAATTCGATAGCATATGCTTCCCGTTGGGTAACATATGCTATTGAATTAGGGTTAGTCTGG
ATAGTATATACTACTACCCGGGAAGCATATGCTACCCGTTTAGGGTTCACCGGTGATGCCGGCCACGATG
CGTCCGGCGTAGAGGATCTAATGTGAGTTAGCTCACTCATTAGGCACCCCAGGCTTTACACTTTATGCTT
CCGGCTCGTATGTTGTGTGGAATTGTGAGCGGATAACAATTTCACACAGGAAACAGCTATGACCATGATT
ACGCCAAGCGCGCAATTAACCCTCACTAAAGGGAACAAAAGCTGGAGCTGCAAGCTTAATGTAGTCTTAT
GCAATACTCTTGTAGTCTTGCAACATGGTAACGATGAGTTAGCAACATGCCTTACAAGGAGAGAAAAAGC
ACCGTGCATGCCGATTGGTGGAAGTAAGGTGGTACGATCGTGCCTTATTAGGAAGGCAACAGACGGGTCT
GACATGGATTGGACGAACCACTGAATTGCCGCATTGCAGAGATATTGTATTTAAGTGCCTAGCTCGATAC
ATAAACGGGTCTCTCTGGTTAGACCAGATCTGAGCCTGGGAGCTCTCTGGCTAACTAGGGAACCCACTGC
TTAAGCCTCAATAAAGCTTGCCTTGAGTGCTTCAAGTAGTGTGTGCCCGTCTGTTGTGTGACTCTGGTAA
CTAGAGATCCCTCAGACCCTTTTAGTCAGTGTGGAAAATCTCTAGCAGTGGCGCCCGAACAGGGACTTGA
AAGCGAAAGGGAAACCAGAGGAGCTCTCTCGACGCAGGACTCGGCTTGCTGAAGCGCGCACGGCAAGAGG
CGAGGGGCGGCGACTGGTGAGTACGCCAAAAATTTTGACTAGCGGAGGCTAGAAGGAGAGAGATGGGTGC
GAGAGCGTCAGTATTAAGCGGGGGAGAATTAGATCGCGATGGGAAAAAATTCGGTTAAGGCCAGGGGGAA
AGAAAAAATATAAATTAAAACATATAGTATGGGCAAGCAGGGAGCTAGAACGATTCGCAGTTAATCCTGG
CCTGTTAGAAACATCAGAAGGCTGTAGACAAATACTGGGACAGCTACAACCATCCCTTCAGACAGGATCA
GAAGAACTTAGATCATTATATAATACAGTAGCAACCCTCTATTGTGTGCATCAAAGGATAGAGATAAAAG
ACACCAAGGAAGCTTTAGACAAGATAGAGGAAGAGCAAAACAAAAGTAAGACCACCGCACAGCAAGCGGC
CGCTGATCTTCAGACCTGGAGGAGGAGATATGAGGGACAATTGGAGAAGTGAATTATATAAATATAAAGT
AGTAAAAATTGAACCATTAGGAGTAGCACCCACCAAGGCAAAGAGAAGAGTGGTGCAGAGAGAAAAAAGA
GCAGTGGGAATAGGAGCTTTGTTCCTTGGGTTCTTGGGAGCAGCAGGAAGCACTATGGGCGCAGCGTCAA
TGACGCTGACGGTACAGGCCAGACAATTATTGTCTGGTATAGTGCAGCAGCAGAACAATTTGCTGAGGGC
TATTGAGGCGCAACAGCATCTGTTGCAACTCACAGTCTGGGGCATCAAGCAGCTCCAGGCAAGAATCCTG
GCTGTGGAAAGATACCTAAAGGATCAACAGCTCCTGGGGATTTGGGGTTGCTCTGGAAAACTCATTTGCA
CCACTGCTGTGCCTTGGAATGCTAGTTGGAGTAATAAATCTCTGGAACAGATTTGGAATCACACGACCTG
GATGGAGTGGGACAGAGAAATTAACAATTACACAAGCTTAATACACTCCTTAATTGAAGAATCGCAAAAC
CAGCAAGAAAAGAATGAACAAGAATTATTGGAATTAGATAAATGGGCAAGTTTGTGGAATTGGTTTAACA
TAACAAATTGGCTGTGGTATATAAAATTATTCATAATGATAGTAGGAGGCTTGGTAGGTTTAAGAATAGT
TTTTGCTGTACTTTCTATAGTGAATAGAGTTAGGCAGGGATATTCACCATTATCGTTTCAGACCCACCTC
CCAACCCCGAGGGGACCCGACAGGCCCGAAGGAATAGAAGAAGAAGGTGGAGAGAGAGACAGAGACAGAT
CCATTCGATTAGTGAACGGATCTCGACGGTATCGGTTTTAAAAGAAAAGGGGGGATTGGGGGGTACAGTG
CAGGGGAAAGAATAGTAGACATAATAGCAACAGACATACAAACTAAAGAATTACAAAAACAAATTACAAA
AATTCAAAATTTTATCGATTTCGAACCTAGAGGACGTGACAAACAGAAGCCACACGTCCTAGGGACGTGG
GGAGTGCGTGAGGAGTACGTGAGGACACGTGGGTACTAGAGGACGTGACAAACAGAAGCCACACGTCCTA
GGGACGTGGGGAGTGCGTGAGGAGTACGTGAGGACACGTGGGTACTAGAGGACGTGACAAACAGAAGCCA
CACGTCCTAGGGACGTGGGGAGTGCGTGAGGAGTACGTGAGGACACGTGGGTACTAGAGGACGTGACAAA
CAGAAGCCACACGTCCTAGGGACGTGGGGAGTGCGTGAGGAGTACGTGAGGACACGTGGGTACTAGAGGA
CGTGACAAACAGAAGCCACACGTCCTAGGGACGTGGGGAGTGCGTGAGGAGTACGTGAGGACACGTGGGT
ACTAGAGGACGTGACAAACAGAAGCCACACGTCCTAGGGACGTGGGGAGTGCGTGAGGAGTACGTGAGGA
CACGTGGGTACTAGAGGACGTGACAAACAGAAGCCACACGTCCTAGGGACGTGGGGAGTGCGTGAGGAGT
ACGTGAGGACACGTGGGTACTAGAGGACGTGACAAACAGAAGCCACACGTCCTAGGGACGTGGGGAGTGC
GTGAGGAGTACGTGAGGACACGTGGGTACTAGAGGACGTGACAAACAGAAGCCACACGTCCTAGGGACGT
GGGGAGTGCGTGAGGAGTACGTGAGGACACGTGGGTACTAGAGGACGTGACAAACAGAAGCCACACGTCC
TAGGGACGTGGGGAGTGCGTGAGGAGTACGTGAGGACACGTGGGTACTAGAGGACGTGACAAACAGAAGC
CACACGTCCTAGGGACGTGGGGAGTGCGTGAGGAGTACGTGAGGACACGTGGGTACTAGAGGACGTGACA
AACAGAAGCCACACGTCCTAGGGACGTGGGGAGTGCGTGAGGAGTACGTGAGGACACGTGGGTACTAGAG
GAGCATGCCCATATCACTAGGGTTTAAACGGCGCGCCAGCTTTAGGCGTGTACGGTGGGCGCCTATAAAA
GCAGAGCTCGTTTAGTGAACCGTCAGATCGCCTGGAGCAATTCCACAACACTTTTGTCTTATACCAACTT
TCCGTACCACTTCCTACCCTCGTAAAGTCGACACCGGGGCCCAGATCTATCGATCGGCCGGATCACCATG
GTCTTCACACTCGAAGATTTCGTTGGGGACTGGCGACAGACAGCCGGCTACAACCTGGACCAAGTCCTTG
AACAGGGAGGTGTGTCCAGTTTGTTTCAGAATCTCGGGGTGTCCGTAACTCCGATCCAAAGGATTGTCCT
GAGCGGTGAAAATGGGCTGAAGATCGACATCCATGTCATCATCCCGTATGAAGGTCTGAGCGGCGACCAA
ATGGGCCAGATCGAAAAAATTTTTAAGGTGGTGTACCCTGTGGATGATCATCACTTTAAGGTGATCCTGC
ACTATGGCACACTGGTAATCGACGGGGTTACGCCGAACATGATCGACTATTTCGGACGGCCGTATGAAGG
CATCGCCGTGTTCGACGGCAAAAAGATCACTGTAACAGGGACCCTGTGGAACGGCAACAAAATTATCGAC
GAGCGCCTGATCAACCCCGACGGCTCCCTGCTGTTCCGAGTAACCATCAACGGAGTGACCGGCTGGCGGC
TGTGCGAACGCATTCTGGCGAATTCTCACGGCTTTCCGCCTGAGGTTGAAGAGCAAGCCGCCGGTACATT
GCCTATGTCCTGCGCACAAGAAAGCGGTATGGACCGGCACCCAGCCGCTTGTGCTTCAGCTCGCATCAAC
GTCTAAAATTCTACCGGGTAGGGGAGGCGCTTTTCCCAAGGCAGTCTGGAGCATGCGCTTTAGCAGCCCC
GCTGGGCACTTGGCGCTACACAAGTGGCCTCTGGCCTCGCACACATTCCACATCCACCGGTAGGCGCCAA
CCGGCTCCGTTCTTTGGTGGCCCCTTCGCGCCACCTTCTACTCCTCCCCTAGTCAGGAAGTTCCCCCCCG
CCCCGCAGCTCGCGTCGTGCAGGACGTGACAAATGGAAGTAGCACGTCTCACTAGTCTCGTGCAGATGGA
CAGCACCGCTGAGCAATGGAAGCGGGTAGGCCTTTGGGGCAGCGGCCAATAGCAGCTTTGCTCCTTCGCT
TTCTGGGCTCAGGGGCGGGGCGGGCGCCCGAAGGTCCTCCGGAGGCCCGGCATTCTGCACGCTTCAAAAG
CGCACGTCTGCCGCGCTGTTCTCCTCTTCCTCATCTCCGGGCCTTTCGACCTGCATCTCGAGGTCGCCAC
CATGGTGCACGTGGATCCAAAAAAGAAGAGAAAGGTAGATCCAAAAAAGAAGAGAAAGGTAGATCCAAAA
AAGAAGAGAAAGGTACACGTGTCCATGGTGAGCAAGGGCGAGGAGCTGTTCACCGGGGTGGTGCCCATCC
TGGTCGAGCTGGACGGCGACGTAAACGGCCACAAGTTCAGCGTGTCCGGCGAGGGCGAGGGCGATGCCAC
CTACGGCAAGCTGACCCTGAAGTTCATCTGCACCACCGGCAAGCTGCCCGTGCCCTGGCCCACCCTCGTG
ACCACCCTGACCTACGGCGTGCAGTGCTTCAGCCGCTACCCCGACCACATGAAGCAGCACGACTTCTTCA
AGTCCGCCATGCCCGAAGGCTACGTCCAGGAGCGCACCATCTTCTTCAAGGACGACGGCAACTACAAGAC
CCGCGCCGAGGTGAAGTTCGAGGGCGACACCCTGGTGAACCGCATCGAGCTGAAGGGCATCGACTTCAAG
GAGGACGGCAACATCCTGGGGCACAAGCTGGAGTACAACTACAACAGCCACAACGTCTATATCATGGCCG
ACAAGCAGAAGAACGGCATCAAGGTGAACTTCAAGATCCGCCACAACATCGAGGACGGCAGCGTGCAGCT
CGCCGACCACTACCAGCAGAACACCCCCATCGGCGACGGCCCCGTGCTGCTGCCCGACAACCACTACCTG
AGCACCCAGTCCGCCCTGAGCAAAGACCCCAACGAGAAGCGCGATCACATGGTCCTGCTGGAGTTCGTGA
CCGCCGCCGGGATCACTCTCGGCATGGACGAGCTGTACAAGAAGCTTAGCCATGGCTTCCCGCCGGAGGT
GGAGGAGCAGGATGATGGCACGCTGCCCATGTCTTGTGCCCAGGAGAGCGGGATGGACCGTCACCCTGCA
GCCTGTGCTTCTGCTAGGATCAATGTGCAGTGTACTAATTATGCTCTCTTGAAATTGGCTGGAGATGTTG
AGAGCAACCCAGGTCCCATGAAAAAGCCTGAACTCACCGCGACGTCTGTCGAGAAGTTTCTGATCGAAAA
GTTCGACAGCGTCTCCGACCTGATGCAGCTCTCGGAGGGCGAAGAATCTCGTGCTTTCAGCTTCGATGTA
GGAGGGCGTGGATATGTCCTGCGGGTAAATAGCTGCGCCGATGGTTTCTACAAAGATCGTTATGTTTATC
GGCACTTTGCATCGGCCGCGCTCCCGATTCCGGAAGTGCTTGACATTGGGGAATTCAGCGAGAGCCTGAC
CTATTGCATCTCCCGCCGTGCACAGGGTGTCACGTTGCAAGACCTGCCTGAAACCGAACTGCCCGCTGTT
CTGCAGCCGGTCGCGGAGGCCATGGATGCGATCGCTGCGGCCGATCTTAGCCAGACGAGCGGGTTCGGCC
CATTCGGACCGCAAGGAATCGGTCAATACACTACATGGCGTGATTTCATATGCGCGATTGCTGATCCCCA
TGTGTATCACTGGCAAACTGTGATGGACGACACCGTCAGTGCGTCCGTCGCGCAGGCTCTCGATGAGCTG
ATGCTTTGGGCCGAGGACTGCCCCGAAGTCCGGCACCTCGTGCACGCGGATTTCGGCTCCAACAATGTCC
TGACGGACAATGGCCGCATAACAGCGGTCATTGACTGGAGCGAGGCGATGTTCGGGGATTCCCAATACGA
GGTCGCCAACATCTTCTTCTGGAGGCCGTGGTTGGCTTGTATGGAGCAGCAGACGCGCTACTTCGAGCGG
AGGCATCCGGAGCTTGCAGGATCGCCGCGGCTCCGGGCGTATATGCTCCGCATTGGTCTTGACCAACTCT
ATCAGAGCTTGGTTGACGGCAATTTCGATGATGCAGCTTGGGCGCAGGGTCGATGCGACGCAATCGTCCG
ATCCGGAGCCGGGACTGTCGGGCGTACACAAATCGCCCGCAGAAGCGCGGCCGTCTGGACCGATGGCTGT
GTAGAAGTACTCGCCGATAGTGGAAACCGACGCCCCAGCACTCGTCCGAGGGCAAAGGAATAGGCTAGCC
TAGTGCCATTTGTTCAGTGGTTCGTAGGGCTTTCCCCCACTGTTTGGCTTTCAGTTATATGGATGATGTG
GTATTGGGGGCCAAGTCTGTACAGCATCTTGAGTCCCTTTTTACCGCTGTTACCAATTTTCTTTTGTCTT
TGGGTATACATTTAAACCCTAACAAAACAAAGAGATGGGGTTACTCTCTAAATTTTATGGGTTATGTCAT
TGGATGTTATGGGTCCTTGCCACAAGAACACATCATACAAAAAATCAAAGAATGTTTTAGAAAACTTCCT
ATTAACAGGCCTATTGATTGGAAAGTATGTCAACGAATTGTGGGTCTTTTGGGTTTTGCTGCCCCTTTTA
CACAATGTGGTTATCCTGCGTTGATGCCTTTGTATGCATGTATTCAATCTAAGCAGGCTTTCACTTTCTC
GCCAACTTACAAGGCCTTTCTGTGTAAACAATACCTGAACCTTTACCCCGTTGCCCGGCAACGGCCAGGT
CTGTGCCAAGTGTTTGCTGACGCAACCCCCACTGGCTGGGGCTTGGTCATGGGCCATCAGCGCATGCGTG
GAACCTTTTCGGCTCCTCTGCCGATCCATACTGCGGAACTCCTAGCCGCTTGTTTTGCTCGCAGCAGGTC
TGGAGCAAACATTATCGGGACTGATAACTCTGTTGTCCTATCCCGCAAATATACATCGTTTCCATGGCTG
CTAGGCTGTGCTGCCAACTGGATCCTGCGCGGGACGTCCTTTGTTTACGTCCCGTCGGCGCTGAATCCTG
CGGACGACCCTTCTCGGGGTCGCTTGGGACTCTCTCGTCCCCTTCTCCGTCTGCCGTTCCGACCGACCAC
GGGGCGCACCTCTCTTTACGCGGACTCCCCGTCTGTGCCTTCTCATCTGCCGGACCGTGTGCACTTCGCT
TCACCTCTGCACGTCGCATGGAGACCACCGTGAACGCCCACCAAATATTGCCCAAGGTCTTACATAAGAG
GACTCTTGGACTCTCAGCAATGTCAACGACCGACCTTGAGGCATACTTCAAAGACTGTTTGTTTAAAGAC
TGGGAGGAGTTGGGGGAGGAGATTAGGTTAAAGGTCTTTGTACTAGGAGGCTGTAGGCATAAATTGGTCT
GCGCACCAGCACCATGGCGCAATCACTAGAGCGGGGTACCTTTAAGACCAATGACTTACAAGGCAGCTGT
AGATCTTAGCCACTTTTTAAAAGAAAAGGGGGGACTGGAAGGGCTAATTCACTCCCAACGAAGACAAGAT
CTGCTTTTTGCTTGTACTGGGTCTCTCTGGTTAGACCAGATCTGAGCCTGGGAGCTCTCTGGCTAACTAG
GGAACCCACTGCTTAAGCCTCAATAAAGCTTGCCTTGAGTGCTTCAAGTAGTGTGTGCCCGTCTGTTGTG
TGACTCTGGTAACTAGAGATCCCTCAGACCCTTTTAGTCAGTGTGGAAAATCTCTAGCAGTAGTAGTTCA
TGTCATCTTATTATTCAGTATTTATAACTTGCAAAGAAATGAATATCAGAGAGTGAGAGGAACTTGTTTA
TTGCAGCTTATAATGGTTACAAATAAAGCAATAGCATCACAAATTTCACAAATAAAGCATTTTTTTCACT
GCATTCTAGTTGTGGTTTGTCCAAACTCATCAATGTATCTTATCATGTCTGGCTCTAGCTATCCCGCCCC
TAACTCCGCCCATCCCGCCCCTAACTCCGCCCAGTTCCGCCCATTCTCCGCCCCATGGCTGACTAATTTT
TTTTATTTATGCAGAGGCCGAGGCCGGATCCCTTGAGTGGCTTTCATCCTGGAGCAGACTTTGCAGTCTG
TGGACTGCAACACAACATTGCCTTTATGTGTAACTCTTGGCTGAAGCTCTTACACCAATGCTGGGGGACA
TGTACCTCCCAGGGGCCCAGGAAGACTACGGGAGGCTACACCAACGTCAATCAGAGGGGCCTGTGTAGCT
ACCGATAAGCGGACCCTCAAGAGGGCATTAGCAATAGTGTTTATAAGGCCCCCTTGTTAATTCTTGAAGA
CGAAAGGGCCTCGTGATACGCCTATTTTTATAGGTTAATGTCATGATAATAATGGTTTCTTAGACGTCAG
GTGGCACTTTTCGGGGAAATGTGCGCGGAACCCCTATTTGTTTATTTTTCTAAATACATTCAAATATGTA
TCCGCTCATGAGACAATAACCCTGATAAATGCTTCAATAATATTGAAAAAGGAAGAGTATGAGTATTCAA
CATTTCCGTGTCGCCCTTATTCCCTTTTTTGCGGCATTTTGCCTTCCTGTTTTTGCTCACCCAGAAACGC
TGGTGAAAGTAAAAGATGCTGAAGATCAGTTGGGTGCACGAGTGGGTTACATCGAACTGGATCTCAACAG
CGGTAAGATCCTTGAGAGTTTTCGCCCCGAAGAACGTTTTCCAATGATGAGCACTTTTAAAGTTCTGCTA
TGTGGCGCGGTATTATCCCGTGTTGACGCCGGGCAAGAGCAACTCGGTCGCCGCATACACTATTCTCAGA
ATGACTTGGTTGAGTACTCACCAGTCACAGAAAAGCATCTTACGGATGGCATGACAGTAAGAGAATTATG
CAGTGCTGCCATAACCATGAGTGATAACACTGCGGCCAACTTACTTCTGACAACGATCGGAGGACCGAAG
GAGCTAACCGCTTTTTTGCACAACATGGGGGATCATGTAACTCGCCTTGATCGTTGGGAACCGGAGCTGA
ATGAAGCCATACCAAACGACGAGCGTGACACCACGATGCCTGCAGCAATGGCAACAACGTTGCGCAAACT
ATTAACTGGCGAACTACTTACTCTAGCTTCCCGGCAACAATTAATAGACTGGATGGAGGCGGATAAAGTT
GCAGGACCACTTCTGCGCTCGGCCCTTCCGGCTGGCTGGTTTATTGCTGATAAATCTGGAGCCGGTGAGC
GTGGGTCTCGCGGTATCATTGCAGCACTGGGGCCAGATGGTAAGCCCTCCCGTATCGTAGTTATCTACAC
GACGGGGAGTCAGGCAACTATGGATGAACGAAATAGACAGATCGCTGAGATAGGTGCCTCACTGATTAAG
CATTGGTAACTGTCAGACCAAGTTTACTCATATATACTTTAGATTGATTTAAAACTTCATTTTTAATTTA
AAAGGATCTAGGTGAAGATCCTTTTTGATAATCTCATGACCAAAATCCCTTAACGTGAGTTTTCGTTCCA
CTGAGCGTCAGACCCCGTAGAAAAGATCAAAGGATCTTCTTGAGATCCTTTTTTTCTGCGCGTAATCTGC
TGCTTGCAAACAAAAAAACCACCGCTACCAGCGGTGGTTTGTTTGCCGGATCAAGAGCTACCAACTCTTT
TTCCGAAGGTAACTGGCTTCAGCAGAGCGCAGATACCAAATACTGTCCTTCTAGTGTAGCCGTAGTTAGG
CCACCACTTCAAGAACTCTGTAGCACCGCCTACATACCTCGCTCTGCTAATCCTGTTACCAGTGGCTGCT
GCCAGTGGCGATAAGTCGTGTCTTACCGGGTTGGACTCAAGACGATAGTTACCGGATAAGGCGCAGCGGT
CGGGCTGAACGGGGGGTTCGTGCACACAGCCCAGCTTGGAGCGAACGACCTACACCGAACTGAGATACCT
ACAGCGTGAGCTATGAGAAAGCGCCACGCTTCCCGAAGGGAGAAAGGCGGACAGGTATCCGGTAAGCGGC
AGGGTCGGAACAGGAGAGCGCACGAGGGAGCTTCCAGGGGGAAACGCCTGGTATCTTTATAGTCCTGTCG
GGTTTCGCCACCTCTGACTTGAGCGTCGATTTTTGTGATGCTCGTCAGGGGGGCGGAGCCTATGGAAAAA
CGCCAGCAACGCGGCCTTTTTACGGTTCCTGGCCTTTTGCTGGCCTTGAAGCTGTCCCTGATGGTCGTCA
TCTACCTGCCTGGACAGCATGGCCTGCAACGCGGGCATCCCGATGCCGCCGGAAGCGAGAAGAATCATAA
TGGGGAAGGCCATCCAGCCTCGCGTCG
